Addgene plasmid #26969: pAAV-CaMKIIa-hChR2(H134R)-EYFP
Purpose: AAV expression of humanized ChR2(H134R) fused to EYFP driven by CaMKIIa promoter for optogenetic activation
Depositing lab: Karl Deisseroth. Depositing organization: Stanford University. Publication: Global and local fMRI signals driven by neurons defined optogenetically by type and wiring. Lee JH, Durand R, Gradinaru V, Zhang F, Goshen I, Kim DS, Fenno LE, Ramakrishnan C, Deisseroth K. Nature. 2010 Jun 10. 465(7299):788-92. 10.1038/nature09108 PubMed 20473285.
Backbone
  Vector backbone: pAAV
  Backbone manufacturer: Invitrogen
  Backbone size w/o insert (bp): 5390
  Vector type: Mammalian Expression, AAV
Growth in bacteria
  Bacterial resistance: Ampicillin, 100 μg/mL
  Growth temperature: 37°C
  Growth strain: Stbl3
  Growth instructions: Stbl3 (rec A-) cells to avoid recombinations with the LTRs
  Copy number: High Copy
Gene/Insert
  Gene/Insert name: hChR2(H134R) (alt name: ChR2)
  Species: H. sapiens (human)
  Insert size (bp): 1662
  Mutation: Histidine 134 is mutated to Arginine
  Promoter: CaMKIIa
  Tag / fusion protein: EYFP (C terminal on insert)
  Cloning method: Restriction Enzyme; 5′ cloning site BamHI, SalI, KpnI (not destroyed); 3′ cloning site EcoRI, HinDIII (not destroyed)
  Sequencing primers: 5′ ctcagaagccccaagctcgtc; 3′ GCAATAGCATGATACAAAGG
Terms and licenses: Academic/Nonprofit Terms; Industry Terms: Not Available to Industry
Depositor comments: This plasmid contains the mouse calcium/calmodulin-dependent kinase II alpha subunit promoter. For additional information please visit - http://www.optogenetics.org
How to cite: pAAV-CaMKIIa-hChR2(H134R)-EYFP was a gift from Karl Deisseroth (Addgene plasmid # 26969 ; http://n2t.net/addgene:26969 ; RRID:Addgene_26969) For viral preps, please replace (Addgene plasmid # 26969) in the above sentence with: (Addgene viral prep # 26969-AAV1), (Addgene viral prep # 26969-AAV2), (Addgene viral prep # 26969-AAV5), or (Addgene viral prep # 26969-AAV9)
