[The description below was written by a language model from this plasmid's Addgene catalogue record and pLannotate feature annotations shown in this document.]
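Description:
pAAV-CaMKIIa-hChR2(H134R)-EYFP is an adeno-associated virus transfer plasmid for mammalian expression, built on a pAAV backbone and sequenced at about 7.0 kb. It is propagated in bacteria as a high-copy plasmid through a ColE1/pUC-type origin and is selected with ampicillin via the bla gene and its promoter. An f1 phage origin is also present in the backbone. The expression cassette is flanked by AAV2 inverted terminal repeats, which allow the intervening DNA to be replicated and packaged into AAV particles when rep, cap and helper functions are provided. The annotation finds a full-length ITR on the 3′ side but only short fragments on the 5′ side. This may reflect the difficulty of sequencing and annotating these repeats or a partial ITR, and the record does not resolve which. Because these repeats are prone to rearrangement, a recombination-deficient host strain is recommended.

Between the ITRs, the mouse calcium/calmodulin-dependent kinase II alpha subunit promoter drives a single open reading frame. It encodes an N-terminal fragment of channelrhodopsin-2 carrying the H134R substitution, fused at its C terminus to EYFP. The catalogue lists the insert species as human, which reflects the "humanized" (mammalian codon-adapted) coding sequence. The feature table identifies the channel as originating from the alga Chlamydomonas reinhardtii. ChR2 is a blue light-activated cation channel, and the EYFP fusion allows expressing cells to be seen by fluorescence. Downstream, a WPRE enhances transcript expression post-transcriptionally and a human growth hormone polyadenylation signal terminates the message. Retained restriction sites flank the insert. The stated purpose is optogenetic activation of cells expressing the channel from the CaMKIIa promoter, and the construct is also distributed as packaged virus in several AAV serotypes.
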