Features (pLannotate 1.2.2; 17 found; start..end, strand, type, name):
     82..109     +  repeat_region  AAV2 ITR (fragment): inverted terminal repeat of adeno-associated virus serotype 2 inverted
    138..165     +  repeat_region  AAV2 ITR (fragment): inverted terminal repeat of adeno-associated virus serotype 2 inverted
    219..1507    +  promoter       CaMKII promoter: promoter for the mouse calcium/calmodulin-dependent kinase II α subunit
   1522..1539    +  misc_feature   MCS (fragment): pUC18/19 multiple cloning site
   1552..2478    +  CDS            ChR2(H134R): H134R mutant of an N-terminal fragment of channelrhodopsin-2 from the alga Chlamydomonas reinhardtii (Nagel et al., 2005) blue light-activated cation channel
   2494..3213    +  CDS            EYFP: enhanced YFP mammalian codon-optimized
   3214..3238    +  misc_feature   MCS (fragment): pBluescript multiple cloning site
   3238..3826    +  misc_feature   WPRE: woodchuck hepatitis virus posttranscriptional regulatory element
   3858..4334    +  polyA_signal   hGH poly(A) signal: human growth hormone polyadenylation signal
   4374..4514    +  repeat_region  AAV2 ITR: inverted terminal repeat of adeno-associated virus serotype 2 inverted
   4519..4570    -  misc_feature   bom (fragment): basis of mobility region from pBR322
   4589..5044    +  rep_origin     f1 ori (sequence partly withheld): f1 bacteriophage origin of replication; arrow indicates direction of (+) strand synthesis
   5045..5094    -  misc_feature   bom (fragment): basis of mobility region from pBR322
   5196..5231    -  CDS            rop (fragment): Rop protein, which maintains plasmids at low copy number; rop
   5326..5430    +  promoter       AmpR promoter: bla
   5431..6291    +  CDS            AmpR: β-lactamase; bla; confers resistance to ampicillin, carbenicillin, and related antibiotics
   6462..9       +  rep_origin     ori (across the origin): high-copy-number ColE1/pMB1/pBR322/pUC origin of replication
>Addgene plasmid #26969 | pAAV-CaMKIIa-hChR2(H134R)-EYFP | addgene full sequence | sequence record 199310 | Addgene NGS Result
CTATGGAAAAACGCCAGCAACGCGGCCTTTTTACGGTTCCTGGCCTTTTGCTGGCCTTTTGCTCACATGT
CCTGCAGGCAGCTGCGCGCTCGCTCGCTCACTGAGGCCGCCCGGGCGTCGGGCGACCTTTGGTCGCCCGG
CCTCAGTGAGCGAGCGAGCGCGCAGAGAGGGAGTGGCCAACTCCATCACTAGGGGTTCCTGCGGCCGCAC
GCGTTTAACATTATGGCCTTAGGTCACTTCATCTCCATGGGGTTCTTCTTCTGATTTTCTAGAAAATGAG
ATGGGGGTGCAGAGAGCTTCCTCAGTGACCTGCCCAGGGTCACATCAGAAATGTCAGAGCTAGAACTTGA
ACTCAGATTACTAATCTTAAATTCCATGCCTTGGGGGCATGCAAGTACGATATACAGAAGGAGTGAACTC
ATTAGGGCAGATGACCAATGAGTTTAGGAAAGAAGAGTCCAGGGCAGGGTACATCTACACCACCCGCCCA
GCCCTGGGTGAGTCCAGCCACGTTCACCTCATTATAGTTGCCTCTCTCCAGTCCTACCTTGACGGGAAGC
ACAAGCAGAAACTGGGACAGGAGCCCCAGGAGACCAAATCTTCATGGTCCCTCTGGGAGGATGGGTGGGG
AGAGCTGTGGCAGAGGCCTCAGGAGGGGCCCTGCTGCTCAGTGGTGACAGATAGGGGTGAGAAAGCAGAC
AGAGTCATTCCGTCAGCATTCTGGGTCTGTTTGGTACTTCTTCTCACGCTAAGGTGGCGGTGTGATATGC
ACAATGGCTAAAAAGCAGGGAGAGCTGGAAAGAAACAAGGACAGAGACAGAGGCCAAGTCAACCAGACCA
ATTCCCAGAGGAAGCAAAGAAACCATTACAGAGACTACAAGGGGGAAGGGAAGGAGAGATGAATTAGCTT
CCCCTGTAAACCTTAGAACCCAGCTGTTGCCAGGGCAACGGGGCAATACCTGTCTCTTCAGAGGAGATGA
AGTTGCCAGGGTAACTACATCCTGTCTTTCTCAAGGACCATCCCAGAATGTGGCACCCACTAGCCGTTAC
CATAGCAACTGCCTCTTTGCCCCACTTAATCCCATCCCGTCTGTTAAAAGGGCCCTATAGTTGGAGGTGG
GGGAGGTAGGAAGAGCGATGATCACTTGTGGACTAAGTTTGTTCGCATCCCCTTCTCCAACCCCCTCAGT
ACATCACCCTGGGGGAACAGGGTCCACTTGCTCCTGGGCCCACACAGTCCTGCAGTATTGTGTATATAAG
GCCAGGGCAAAGAGGAGCAGGTTTTAAAGTGAAAGGCAGGCAGGTGTTGGGGAGGCAGTTACCGGGGCAA
CGGGAACAGGGCGTTTCGGAGGTGGTTGCCATGGGGACCTGGATGCTGACGAAGGCTCGCGAGGCTGTGA
GCAGCCACAGTGCCCTGCTCAGAAGCCCCAAGCTCGTCAGTCAAGCCGGTTCTCCGTTTGCACTCAGGAG
CACGGGCAGGCGAGTGGCCCCTAGTTCTGGGGGCAGCTCTAGAGCGGTACCGGATCCTCTAGAGTCGACT
CCGGAGCCACCATGGACTATGGCGGCGCTTTGTCTGCCGTCGGACGCGAACTTTTGTTCGTTACTAATCC
TGTGGTGGTGAACGGGTCCGTCCTGGTCCCTGAGGATCAATGTTACTGTGCCGGATGGATTGAATCTCGC
GGCACGAACGGCGCTCAGACCGCGTCAAATGTCCTGCAGTGGCTTGCAGCAGGATTCAGCATTTTGCTGC
TGATGTTCTATGCCTACCAAACCTGGAAATCTACATGCGGCTGGGAGGAGATCTATGTGTGCGCCATTGA
AATGGTTAAGGTGATTCTCGAGTTCTTTTTTGAGTTTAAGAATCCCTCTATGCTCTACCTTGCCACAGGA
CACCGGGTGCAGTGGCTGCGCTATGCAGAGTGGCTGCTCACTTGTCCTGTCATCCTTATCCGCCTGAGCA
ACCTCACCGGCCTGAGCAACGACTACAGCAGGAGAACCATGGGACTCCTTGTCTCAGACATCGGGACTAT
CGTGTGGGGGGCTACCAGCGCCATGGCAACCGGCTATGTTAAAGTCATCTTCTTTTGTCTTGGATTGTGC
TATGGCGCGAACACATTTTTTCACGCCGCCAAAGCATATATCGAGGGTTATCATACTGTGCCAAAGGGTC
GGTGCCGCCAGGTCGTGACCGGCATGGCATGGCTGTTTTTCGTGAGCTGGGGTATGTTCCCAATTCTCTT
CATTTTGGGGCCCGAAGGTTTTGGCGTCCTGAGCGTCTATGGCTCCACCGTAGGTCACACGATTATTGAT
CTGATGAGTAAAAATTGTTGGGGGTTGTTGGGACACTACCTGCGCGTCCTGATCCACGAGCACATATTGA
TTCACGGAGATATCCGCAAAACCACCAAACTGAACATCGGCGGAACGGAGATCGAGGTCGAGACTCTCGT
CGAAGACGAAGCCGAGGCCGGAGCCGTGCCAGCGGCCGCCACCATGGTGAGCAAGGGCGAGGAGCTGTTC
ACCGGGGTGGTGCCCATCCTGGTCGAGCTGGACGGCGACGTAAACGGCCACAAGTTCAGCGTGTCCGGCG
AGGGCGAGGGCGATGCCACCTACGGCAAGCTGACCCTGAAGTTCATCTGCACCACCGGCAAGCTGCCCGT
GCCCTGGCCCACCCTCGTGACCACCTTCGGCTACGGCCTGCAGTGCTTCGCCCGCTACCCCGACCACATG
AAGCAGCACGACTTCTTCAAGTCCGCCATGCCCGAAGGCTACGTCCAGGAGCGCACCATCTTCTTCAAGG
ACGACGGCAACTACAAGACCCGCGCCGAGGTGAAGTTCGAGGGCGACACCCTGGTGAACCGCATCGAGCT
GAAGGGCATCGACTTCAAGGAGGACGGCAACATCCTGGGGCACAAGCTGGAGTACAACTACAACAGCCAC
AACGTCTATATCATGGCCGACAAGCAGAAGAACGGCATCAAGGTGAACTTCAAGATCCGCCACAACATCG
AGGACGGCAGCGTGCAGCTCGCCGACCACTACCAGCAGAACACCCCCATCGGCGACGGCCCCGTGCTGCT
GCCCGACAACCACTACCTGAGCTACCAGTCCGCCCTGAGCAAAGACCCCAACGAGAAGCGCGATCACATG
GTCCTGCTGGAGTTCGTGACCGCCGCCGGGATCACTCTCGGCATGGACGAGCTGTACAAGTAAGAATTCG
ATATCAAGCTTATCGATAATCAACCTCTGGATTACAAAATTTGTGAAAGATTGACTGGTATTCTTAACTA
TGTTGCTCCTTTTACGCTATGTGGATACGCTGCTTTAATGCCTTTGTATCATGCTATTGCTTCCCGTATG
GCTTTCATTTTCTCCTCCTTGTATAAATCCTGGTTGCTGTCTCTTTATGAGGAGTTGTGGCCCGTTGTCA
GGCAACGTGGCGTGGTGTGCACTGTGTTTGCTGACGCAACCCCCACTGGTTGGGGCATTGCCACCACCTG
TCAGCTCCTTTCCGGAACTTTCGCTTTCCCCCTCCCTATTGCCACGGCGGAACTCATCGCCGCCTGCCTT
GCCCGCTGCTGGACAGGGGCTCGGCTGTTGGGCACTGACAATTCCGTGGTGTTGTCGGGGAAATCATCGT
CCTTTCCTTGGCTGCTCGCCTATGTTGCCACCTGGATTCTGCGCGGGACGTCCTTCTGCTACGTCCCTTC
GGCCCTCAATCCAGCGGACCTTCCTTCCCGCGGCCTGCTGCCGGCTCTGCGGCCTCTTCCGCGTCTTCGC
CTTCGCCCTCAGACGAGTCGGATCTCCCTTTGGGCCGCCTCCCCGCATCGATACCGAGCGCTGCTCGAGA
GATCTACGGGTGGCATCCCTGTGACCCCTCCCCAGTGCCTCTCCTGGCCCTGGAAGTTGCCACTCCAGTG
CCCACCAGCCTTGTCCTAATAAAATTAAGTTGCATCATTTTGTCTGACTAGGTGTCCTTCTATAATATTA
TGGGGTGGAGGGGGGTGGTATGGAGCAAGGGGCAAGTTGGGAAGACAACCTGTAGGGCCTGCGGGGTCTA
TTGGGAACCAAGCTGGAGTGCAGTGGCACAATCTTGGCTCACTGCAATCTCCGCCTCCTGGGTTCAAGCG
ATTCTCCTGCCTCAGCCTCCCGAGTTGTTGGGATTCCAGGCATGCATGACCAGGCTCAGCTAATTTTTGT
TTTTTTGGTAGAGACGGGGTTTCACCATATTGGCCAGGCTGGTCTCCAACTCCTAATCTCAGGTGATCTA
CCCACCTTGGCCTCCCAAATTGCTGGGATTACAGGCGTGAACCACTGCTCCCTTCCCTGTCCTTCTGATT
TTGTAGGTAACCACGTGCGGACCGAGCGGCCGCAGGAACCCCTAGTGATGGAGTTGGCCACTCCCTCTCT
GCGCGCTCGCTCGCTCACTGAGGCCGGGCGACCAAAGGTCGCCCGACGCCCGGGCTTTGCCCGGGCGGCC
TCAGTGAGCGAGCGAGCGCGCAGCTGCCTGCAGGGGCGCCTGATGCGGTATTTTCTCCTTACGCATCTGT
GCGGTATTTCACACCGCATA
[95 nt withheld, positions 4571-4665]
T
[46 nt withheld, positions 4667-4712]
C
[141 nt withheld, positions 4714-4854]
CCTTTGACGTTGGAGTCCACGTTCTTT
[37 nt withheld, positions 4882-4918]
ACTCTATCTCGGGCTATTCTTTTGATTTATAAGGGATTTTGCCGATTTCGGTCTATTGGTTAAAAAATGA
GCTGATTTAACAAAAATTTAACGCGAATTTTAACAAAATATTAACGTTTACAATTTTATGGTGCACTCTC
AGTACAATCTGCTCTGATGCCGCATAGTTAAGCCAGCCCCGACACCCGCCAACACCCGCTGACGCGCCCT
GACGGGCTTGTCTGCTCCCGGCATCCGCTTACAGACAAGCTGTGACCGTCTCCGGGAGCTGCATGTGTCA
GAGGTTTTCACCGTCATCACCGAAACGCGCGAGACGAAAGGGCCTCGTGATACGCCTATTTTTATAGGTT
AATGTCATGATAATAATGGTTTCTTAGACGTCAGGTGGCACTTTTCGGGGAAATGTGCGCGGAACCCCTA
TTTGTTTATTTTTCTAAATACATTCAAATATGTATCCGCTCATGAGACAATAACCCTGATAAATGCTTCA
ATAATATTGAAAAAGGAAGAGTATGAGTATTCAACATTTCCGTGTCGCCCTTATTCCCTTTTTTGCGGCA
TTTTGCCTTCCTGTTTTTGCTCACCCAGAAACGCTGGTGAAAGTAAAAGATGCTGAAGATCAGTTGGGTG
CACGAGTGGGTTACATCGAACTGGATCTCAACAGCGGTAAGATCCTTGAGAGTTTTCGCCCCGAAGAACG
TTTTCCAATGATGAGCACTTTTAAAGTTCTGCTATGTGGCGCGGTATTATCCCGTATTGACGCCGGGCAA
GAGCAACTCGGTCGCCGCATACACTATTCTCAGAATGACTTGGTTGAGTACTCACCAGTCACAGAAAAGC
ATCTTACGGATGGCATGACAGTAAGAGAATTATGCAGTGCTGCCATAACCATGAGTGATAACACTGCGGC
CAACTTACTTCTGACAACGATCGGAGGACCGAAGGAGCTAACCGCTTTTTTGCACAACATGGGGGATCAT
GTAACTCGCCTTGATCGTTGGGAACCGGAGCTGAATGAAGCCATACCAAACGACGAGCGTGACACCACGA
TGCCTGTAGCAATGGCAACAACGTTGCGCAAACTATTAACTGGCGAACTACTTACTCTAGCTTCCCGGCA
ACAATTAATAGACTGGATGGAGGCGGATAAAGTTGCAGGACCACTTCTGCGCTCGGCCCTTCCGGCTGGC
TGGTTTATTGCTGATAAATCTGGAGCCGGTGAGCGTGGGTCTCGCGGTATCATTGCAGCACTGGGGCCAG
ATGGTAAGCCCTCCCGTATCGTAGTTATCTACACGACGGGGAGTCAGGCAACTATGGATGAACGAAATAG
ACAGATCGCTGAGATAGGTGCCTCACTGATTAAGCATTGGTAACTGTCAGACCAAGTTTACTCATATATA
CTTTAGATTGATTTAAAACTTCATTTTTAATTTAAAAGGATCTAGGTGAAGATCCTTTTTGATAATCTCA
TGACCAAAATCCCTTAACGTGAGTTTTCGTTCCACTGAGCGTCAGACCCCGTAGAAAAGATCAAAGGATC
TTCTTGAGATCCTTTTTTTCTGCGCGTAATCTGCTGCTTGCAAACAAAAAAACCACCGCTACCAGCGGTG
GTTTGTTTGCCGGATCAAGAGCTACCAACTCTTTTTCCGAAGGTAACTGGCTTCAGCAGAGCGCAGATAC
CAAATACTGTTCTTCTAGTGTAGCCGTAGTTAGGCCACCACTTCAAGAACTCTGTAGCACCGCCTACATA
CCTCGCTCTGCTAATCCTGTTACCAGTGGCTGCTGCCAGTGGCGATAAGTCGTGTCTTACCGGGTTGGAC
TCAAGACGATAGTTACCGGATAAGGCGCAGCGGTCGGGCTGAACGGGGGGTTCGTGCACACAGCCCAGCT
TGGAGCGAACGACCTACACCGAACTGAGATACCTACAGCGTGAGCTATGAGAAAGCGCCACGCTTCCCGA
AGGGAGAAAGGCGGACAGGTATCCGGTAAGCGGCAGGGTCGGAACAGGAGAGCGCACGAGGGAGCTTCCA
GGGGGAAACGCCTGGTATCTTTATAGTCCTGTCGGGTTTCGCCACCTCTGACTTGAGCGTCGATTTTTGT
GATGCTCGTCAGGGGGGCGGAGC
