>Addgene plasmid #26969 | pAAV-CaMKIIa-hChR2(H134R)-EYFP | addgene partial sequence | sequence record 33279 | 26969 with hChR2-R 5'-acacgatagtcccgatgtctg
TCGTTGCTCAGGCCGGTGAGGTTGCTCAGGCGGATAAGGATGACAGGACAAGTGAGCAGCCACTCTGCAT
AGCGCAGCCACTGCACCCGGTGTCCTGTGGCAAGGTAGAGCATAGAGGGATTCTTAAACTCAAAAAAGAA
CTCGAGAATCACCTTAACCATTTCAATGGCGCACACATAGATCTCCTCCCAGCCGCATGTAGATTTCCAG
GTTTGGTAGGCATAGAACATCAGCAGCAAAATGCTGAATCCTGCTGCAAGCCACTGCAGGACATTTGACG
CGGTCTGAGCGCCGTTCGTGCCGCGAGATTCAATCCATCCGGCACAGTAACATTGATCCTCAGGGACCAG
GACGGACCCGTTCACCACCACAGGATTAGTAACGAACAAAAGTTCGCGTCCGACGGCAGACAAAGCGCCG
CCATAGTCCATGGTGGCTCCGGAGTCGACTCTAGAGGATCCGGTACCGCTCTAGAGCTGCCCCCAGAACT
AGGGGCCACTCGCCTGCCCGTGCTCCTGAGTGCAAACGGAGAACCGGCTTGACTGACGAGCTTGGGGCTT
CTGAGCAGGGCACTGTGGCTGCTCACAGCCTCGCGAGCCTTCGTCAGCATCCAGGTCCCCATGGCAACCA
CCTCCGAAACGCCCTGTTCCCGTTGCCCCGGTAACTGCCTCCCCAACACCTGCCTGCCTTTCACTTTAAA
ACCTGCTCCTCTTTGCCCTGGCCTTATATACACAATACTGCAGGACTGTGTGGGCCCAGGAGCAAGTGGA
CCCTGTTCCCCCAGGGTGATGTACTGAGGGGGGTT
