>Addgene plasmid #26969 | pAAV-CaMKIIa-hChR2(H134R)-EYFP | addgene partial sequence | sequence record 33280 | 26969 with EGFP-N
CCTTGCTCACCATGGTGGCGGCCGCTGGCACGGCTCCGGCCTCGGCTTCGTCTTCGACGAGAGTCTCGAC
CTCGATCTCCGTTCCGCCGATGTTCAGTTTGGTGGTTTTGCGGATATCTCCGTGAATCAATATGTGCTCG
TGGATCAGGACGCGCAGGTAGTGTCCCAACAACCCCCAACAATTTTTACTCATCAGATCAATAATCGTGT
GACCTACGGTGGAGCCATAGACGCTCAGGACGCCAAAACCTTCGGGCCCCAAAATGAAGAGAATTGGGAA
CATACCCCAGCTCACGAAAAACAGCCATGCCATGCCGGTCACGACCTGGCGGCACCGACCCTTTGGCACA
GTATGATAACCCTCGATATATGCTTTGGCGGCGTGAAAAAATGTGTTCGCGCCATAGCACAATCCAAGAC
AAAAGAAGATGACTTTAACATAGCCGGTTGCCATGGCGCTGGTAGCCCCCCACACGATAGTCCCGATGTC
TGAGACAAGGAGTCCCATGGTTCTCCTGCTGTAGTCGTTGCTCAGGCCGGTGAGGTTGCTCAGGCGGATA
AGGATGACAGGACAAGTGAGCAGCCACTCTGCATAGCGCAGCCACTGCACCCGGTGTCCTGTGGCAAGGT
AGAGCATAGAGGGATTCTTAAACTCAAAAAAGAACTCGAGAATCACCTTAACCATTTCAATGGCGCACAC
ATAGATCTCCTCCCAGCCGCATGTAGATTTCCAGGTTTGGTAGGCATAGAACATCAGCAGCAAAATGCTG
AATCCTGCTGCAAGCCACTGCAGGACATTTGACGCGGTCTGAGCGCCGTTCGTGCCGCGAGATTCAATCC
ATCCGGCACAGTAACATTGATCCTCAGGGACCAGGACGGACCCGTTCACCACCACAGGATTAGTAACGAA
CAAAAGTTCGCGTCCGACGGCAGACAAAGCGCCGCCA
